>Addgene plasmid #84358 | mCyRFP1-RhoA | depositor full sequence | sequence record 160943 | mCyRFP1-RhoA sequence 5259 bps
TAGTTATTAATAGTAATCAATTACGGGGTCATTAGTTCATAGCCCATATATGGAGTTCCGCGTTACATAA
CTTACGGTAAATGGCCCGCCTGGCTGACCGCCCAACGACCCCCGCCCATTGACGTCAATAATGACGTATG
TTCCCATAGTAACGCCAATAGGGACTTTCCATTGACGTCAATGGGTGGAGTATTTACGGTAAACTGCCCA
CTTGGCAGTACATCAAGTGTATCATATGCCAAGTACGCCCCCTATTGACGTCAATGACGGTAAATGGCCC
GCCTGGCATTATGCCCAGTACATGACCTTATGGGACTTTCCTACTTGGCAGTACATCTACGTATTAGTCA
TCGCTATTACCATGGTGATGCGGTTTTGGCAGTACATCAATGGGCGTGGATAGCGGTTTGACTCACGGGG
ATTTCCAAGTCTCCACCCCATTGACGTCAATGGGAGTTTGTTTTGGCACCAAAATCAACGGGACTTTCCA
AAATGTCGTAACAACTCCGCCCCATTGACGCAAATGGGCGGTAGGCGTGTACGGTGGGAGGTCTATATAA
GCAGAGCTGGTTTAGTGAACCGTCAGATCCGCTAGCGCTACCGGTCGCCACCATGGTGAGCAAGGGCGAG
GAGCTGATCAAGGAGAACATGAGAAGCAAGCTGTACCTGGAAGGCAGCGTGAACGGCCACCAGTTCAAGT
GCACCCACGAAGGGGAGGGCAAGCCCTACGAGGGCAAGCAGACCGCCAGGATCAAGGTGGTGGAGGGAGG
CCCCCTGCCGTTCGCATTCGACATCCTGGCCACCATGTTTATGTACGGGAGCAAGGTGTTCATCAAGTAC
CCCGCCGACCTCCCCGATTATTTTAAGCAGTCCTTCCCTGAGGGCTTCACATGGGAGAGAGTCATGGTGT
TCGAAGACGGGGGCGTGCTGACCGCCACCCAGGACACCAGCCTCCAGGACGGCGAGCTCATCTACAACGT
CAAGCTCAGAGGGGTGAACTTCCCAGCCAACGGCCCCGTGATGCAGAAGAAAACACTGGGCTGGGAGCCC
AGCACCGAGACCATGTACCCCGCTGACGGCGGCCTGGAAGGCAGATGCGACAAGAAGCTGAAGCTCGTGG
GCGGGGGCCACCTGCACGTCAACTTCAAGACCACATACAAGTCCAAGAAACCCGTGAAGATGCCCGGCGT
CCACTACGTGGACCGCAGACTGGAAAGAATCAAGGAGGCCGACAACGAGACCTACGTCGAGCAGTACGAG
CACGCTGTGGCCAGATACTCCAACCTGGGCGGAGGCATGGACGAGCTGTACAAGTCCGGACTCAGATCTC
GAGGG
[543 nt withheld, positions 1336-1878]
AGACGTGGGAAGAAAAAATCTGGGTGCCTTGTCTTGTGAGGATCCACCGGATCTAGATAACTGATCATAA
TCAGCCATACCACATTTGTAGAGGTTTTACTTGCTTTAAAAAACCTCCCACACCTCCCCCTGAACCTGAA
ACATAAAATGAATGCAATTGTTGTTGTTAACTTGTTTATTGCAGCTTATAATGGTTACAAATAAAGCAAT
AGCATCACAAATTTCACAAATAAAGCATTTTTTTCACTGCATTCTAGTTGTGGTTTGTCCAAACTCATCA
ATGTATCTTAACGCGTAAATTGTAAGCGTTAATATTTTGTTAAAATTCGCGTTAAATTTTTGTTAAATCA
GCTCATTTTTTAACCAATAGGCCGAAATCGGCAAAATCCCTTATAAATCAAAAGAATAGACCGAGATAGG
GT
[37 nt withheld, positions 2301-2337]
AAAGAACGTGGACTCCAACGTCAAAGG
[49 nt withheld, positions 2365-2413]
T
[91 nt withheld, positions 2415-2505]
G
[124 nt withheld, positions 2507-2630]
CAGGTGGCACTTTTCGGGGAAATGTGCGCGGAACCCCTATTTGTTTATTTTTCTAAATACATTCAAATAT
GTATCCGCTCATGAGACAATAACCCTGATAAATGCTTCAATAATATTGAAAAAGGAAGAGTCCTGAGGCG
GAAAGAACCAGCTGTGGAATGTGTGTCAGTTAGGGTGTGGAAAGTCCCCAGGCTCCCCAGCAGGCAGAAG
TATGCAAAGCATGCATCTCAATTAGTCAGCAACCAGGTGTGGAAAGTCCCCAGGCTCCCCAGCAGGCAGA
AGTATGCAAAGCATGCATCTCAATTAGTCAGCAACCATAGTCCCGCCCCTAACTCCGCCCATCCCGCCCC
TAACTCCGCCCAGTTCCGCCCATTCTCCGCCCCATGGCTGACTAATTTTTTTTATTTATGCAGAGGCCGA
GGCCGCCTCGGCCTCTGAGCTATTCCAGAAGTAGTGAGGAGGCTTTTTTGGAGGCCTAGGCTTTTGCAAA
GATCGATCAAGAGACAGGATGAGGATCGTTTCGCATGATTGAACAAGATGGATTGCACGCAGGTTCTCCG
GCCGCTTGGGTGGAGAGGCTATTCGGCTATGACTGGGCACAACAGACAATCGGCTGCTCTGATGCCGCCG
TGTTCCGGCTGTCAGCGCAGGGGCGCCCGGTTCTTTTTGTCAAGACCGACCTGTCCGGTGCCCTGAATGA
ACTGCAAGACGAGGCAGCGCGGCTATCGTGGCTGGCCACGACGGGCGTTCCTTGCGCAGCTGTGCTCGAC
GTTGTCACTGAAGCGGGAAGGGACTGGCTGCTATTGGGCGAAGTGCCGGGGCAGGATCTCCTGTCATCTC
ACCTTGCTCCTGCCGAGAAAGTATCCATCATGGCTGATGCAATGCGGCGGCTGCATACGCTTGATCCGGC
TACCTGCCCATTCGACCACCAAGCGAAACATCGCATCGAGCGAGCACGTACTCGGATGGAAGCCGGTCTT
GTCGATCAGGATGATCTGGACGAAGAGCATCAGGGGCTCGCGCCAGCCGAACTGTTCGCCAGGCTCAAGG
CGAGCATGCCCGACGGCGAGGATCTCGTCGTGACCCATGGCGATGCCTGCTTGCCGAATATCATGGTGGA
AAATGGCCGCTTTTCTGGATTCATCGACTGTGGCCGGCTGGGTGTGGCGGACCGCTATCAGGACATAGCG
TTGGCTACCCGTGATATTGCTGAAGAGCTTGGCGGCGAATGGGCTGACCGCTTCCTCGTGCTTTACGGTA
TCGCCGCTCCCGATTCGCAGCGCATCGCCTTCTATCGCCTTCTTGACGAGTTCTTCTGAGCGGGACTCTG
GGGTTCGAAATGACCGACCAAGCGACGCCCAACCTGCCATCACGAGATTTCGATTCCACCGCCGCCTTCT
ATGAAAGGTTGGGCTTCGGAATCGTTTTCCGGGACGCCGGCTGGATGATCCTCCAGCGCGGGGATCTCAT
GCTGGAGTTCTTCGCCCACCCTAGGGGGAGGCTAACTGAAACACGGAAGGAGACAATACCGGAAGGAACC
CGCGCTATGACGGCAATAAAAAGACAGAATAAAACGCACGGTGTTGGGTCGTTTGTTCATAAACGCGGGG
TTCGGTCCCAGGGCTGGCACTCTGTCGATACCCCACCGAGACCCCATTGGGGCCAATACGCCCGCGTTTC
TTCCTTTTCCCCACCCCACCCCCCAAGTTCGGGTGAAGGCCCAGGGCTCGCAGCCAACGTCGGGGCGGCA
GGCCCTGCCATAGCCTCAGGTTACTCATATATACTTTAGATTGATTTAAAACTTCATTTTTAATTTAAAA
GGATCTAGGTGAAGATCCTTTTTGATAATCTCATGACCAAAATCCCTTAACGTGAGTTTTCGTTCCACTG
AGCGTCAGACCCCGTAGAAAAGATCAAAGGATCTTCTTGAGATCCTTTTTTTCTGCGCGTAATCTGCTGC
TTGCAAACAAAAAAACCACCGCTACCAGCGGTGGTTTGTTTGCCGGATCAAGAGCTACCAACTCTTTTTC
CGAAGGTAACTGGCTTCAGCAGAGCGCAGATACCAAATACTGTCCTTCTAGTGTAGCCGTAGTTAGGCCA
CCACTTCAAGAACTCTGTAGCACCGCCTACATACCTCGCTCTGCTAATCCTGTTACCAGTGGCTGCTGCC
AGTGGCGATAAGTCGTGTCTTACCGGGTTGGACTCAAGACGATAGTTACCGGATAAGGCGCAGCGGTCGG
GCTGAACGGGGGGTTCGTGCACACAGCCCAGCTTGGAGCGAACGACCTACACCGAACTGAGATACCTACA
GCGTGAGCTATGAGAAAGCGCCACGCTTCCCGAAGGGAGAAAGGCGGACAGGTATCCGGTAAGCGGCAGG
GTCGGAACAGGAGAGCGCACGAGGGAGCTTCCAGGGGGAAACGCCTGGTATCTTTATAGTCCTGTCGGGT
TTCGCCACCTCTGACTTGAGCGTCGATTTTTGTGATGCTCGTCAGGGGGGCGGAGCCTATGGAAAAACGC
CAGCAACGCGGCCTTTTTACGGTTCCTGGCCTTTTGCTGGCCTTTTGCTCACATGTTCTTTCCTGCGTTA
TCCCCTGATTCTGTGGATAACCGTATTACCGCCATGCAT
Features (pLannotate 1.2.2; 15 found; start..end, strand, type, name):
     61..364     +  enhancer       CMV enhancer: human cytomegalovirus immediate early enhancer
    365..568     +  promoter       CMV promoter: human cytomegalovirus (CMV) immediate early promoter
    613..1314    +  CDS            mCyRFP1: mCyRFP1 is a basic (constitutively fluorescent) yellow fluorescent protein published in 2016, derived from Entacmaea quadricolor. It has moderate acid sensitivity.
   1315..1333    +  misc_feature   MCS (fragment): multiple cloning site
   1336..1914    +  CDS            RHOA (sequence partly withheld): RHOA_BOVIN - Also known as ARHA, RHO12. Experimental evidence at protein level: Swiss-Prot protein existence level 1. Small GTPase which cycles between an active GTP-bound and an inactive GDP-bound state. Mainly associated with cytoskeleton organization, in active state binds to a variety of effector proteins to regulate cellular responses such as cytoskeletal dynamics, cell migration and cell cycle. Regulates a signal transduction pathway linking plasma membrane receptors to the assembly of focal adhesions and actin stress fibers. Involved in a microtubule-dependent signal that is required fo
   1940..2024    +  CDS            large T antigen (fragment): large T antigen from SV40 (simian virus 40)
   2047..2168    +  polyA_signal   SV40 poly(A) signal: SV40 polyadenylation signal
   2202..2630    -  rep_origin     f1 ori (sequence partly withheld): f1 bacteriophage origin of replication; arrow indicates direction of (+) strand synthesis
   2657..2761    +  promoter       AmpR promoter: bla
   2763..3120    +  promoter       SV40 promoter: SV40 enhancer and early promoter
   3155..3949    +  CDS            NeoR/KanR: aminoglycoside phosphotransferase from Tn5; aph(3')-II (or nptII); confers resistance to neomycin, kanamycin, and G418 (Geneticin®)
   3970..4122    +  CDS            ble (fragment): BLE_KLEPN - Experimental evidence at protein level: Swiss-Prot protein existence level 1. Binding protein with a strong affinity to the bleomycin family of antibiotics. Binds to CL990; an antimitotic-antibiotic compound. From Klebsiella pneumoniae.
   4181..4228    +  polyA_signal   HSV TK poly(A) signal: herpes simplex virus thymidine kinase polyadenylation signal (Cole and Stacy, 1985)
   4319..4335    -  polyA_signal   bGH poly(A) signal (fragment): bovine growth hormone polyadenylation signal
   4557..5145    +  rep_origin     ori: high-copy-number ColE1/pMB1/pBR322/pUC origin of replication
