[The description below was written by a language model from this plasmid's Addgene catalogue record and pLannotate feature annotations shown in this document.]
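Description:
mCyRFP1-RhoA is a mammalian expression plasmid built on the EGFP-C1 backbone, in which the original fluorescent protein position is occupied by mCyRFP1 fused to the N terminus of the small GTPase RhoA. The catalogue lists the total size as about 5.3 kb, and the depositor's full sequence is 5,259 nt. It is propagated in E. coli from a high-copy ColE1/pUC-type origin and selected with kanamycin. The NeoR/KanR (Tn5 aminoglycoside phosphotransferase) cassette sits behind both a bacterial bla promoter and the SV40 enhancer/early promoter and ends in an HSV TK polyadenylation signal, so the same gene can also confer G418 resistance in mammalian cells. An f1 origin is present as well. Short annotated fragments of ble, a bGH poly(A) signal and SV40 large T antigen appear to be backbone remnants rather than functional elements.

The expression cassette consists of the human CMV immediate-early enhancer and promoter, the mCyRFP1 coding sequence, a short linker left from the multiple cloning site, the RhoA coding sequence and an SV40 polyadenylation signal. The catalogue gives the RhoA species as human; the automated annotation matched the bovine Swiss-Prot entry, which probably reflects the high conservation of this protein. mCyRFP1 is a monomeric fluorescent protein derived from Entacmaea quadricolor. RhoA cycles between GTP-bound active and GDP-bound inactive states and regulates actin cytoskeleton organisation.

The stated purpose is to serve as the FRET donor half of a RhoA activity sensor. The associated work concerns simultaneous dual-colour fluorescence lifetime imaging with red-shifted fluorescent proteins. The acceptor partner is not specified in this record.
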