Addgene plasmid #84358: mCyRFP1-RhoA
Purpose: fusion protein of RhoA, FRET donor
Depositing lab: Ryohei Yasuda. Depositing organization: Max Planck Florida Institute. Publication: Simultaneous dual-color fluorescence lifetime imaging with novel red-shifted fluorescent proteins. Laviv T, Kim BB, Chu J, Lam AJ, Lin MZ, Yasuda R. Nat Methods. 2016 Oct 31. doi: 10.1038/nmeth.4046. PubMed 27798609.
Backbone
  Vector backbone: EGFP-C1
  Backbone size w/o insert (bp): 4000
  Total vector size (bp): 5300
  Vector type: Mammalian Expression
Growth in bacteria
  Bacterial resistance: Kanamycin, 50 μg/mL
  Growth temperature: 37°C
  Growth strain: DH5alpha
  Copy number: High Copy
Gene/Insert
  Gene/Insert name: mCyRFP1-RhoA
  Species: H. sapiens (human), Synthetic
  Insert size (bp): 1305
  Entrez Gene: RHOA (a.k.a. ARH12, ARHA, EDFAOB, RHO12, RHOH12)
  Promoter: CMV
  Tag / fusion protein: mCyRFP1 N terminal fusion to RhoA
  Cloning method: Gibson Cloning
  Sequencing primers: 5′ cgtaacaactccgccccatt; 3′ GCAAGTAAAACCTCTACAAAT
Terms and licenses: Academic/Nonprofit Terms; Industry Terms: Not Available to Industry
How to cite: mCyRFP1-RhoA was a gift from Ryohei Yasuda (Addgene plasmid # 84358 ; http://n2t.net/addgene:84358 ; RRID:Addgene_84358)
