>Addgene plasmid #84358 | mCyRFP1-RhoA | addgene partial sequence | sequence record 165622 | CMV-F 5'-CGCAAATGGGCGGTAGGCGTG-3'
CTGGTTTAGTGAACCGTCAGATCCGCTAGCGCTACCGGTCGCCACCATGGTGAGCAAGGGCGAGGAGCTG
ATCAAGGAGAACATGAGAAGCAAGCTGTACCTGGAAGGCAGCGTGAACGGCCACCAGTTCAAGTGCACCC
ACGAAGGGGAGGGCAAGCCCTACGAGGGCAAGCAGACCGCCAGGATCAAGGTGGTGGAGGGAGGCCCCCT
GCCGTTCGCATTCGACATCCTGGCCACCATGTTTATGTACGGGAGCAAGGTGTTCATCAAGTACCCCGCC
GACCTCCCCGATTATTTTAAGCAGTCCTTCCCTGAGGGCTTCACATGGGAGAGAGTCATGGTGTTCGAAG
ACGGGGGCGTGCTGACCGCCACCCAGGACACCAGCCTCCAGGACGGCGAGCTCATCTACAACGTCAAGCT
CAGAGGGGTGAACTTCCCAGCCAACGGCCCCGTGATGCAGAAGAAAACACTGGGCTGGGAGCCCAGCACC
GAGACCATGTACCCCGCTGACGGCGGCCTGGAAGGCAGATGCGACAAGAAGCTGAAGCTCGTGGGCGGGG
GCCACCTGCACGTCAACTTCAAGACCACATACAAGTCCAAGAAACCCGTGAAGATGCCCGGCGTCCACTA
CGTGGACCGCAGACTGGAAAGAATCAAGGAGGCCGACAACGAGACCTACGTCGAGCAGTACGAGCACGCT
GTGGCCAGATACTCCAACCTGGGCGGAGGCATGGACGAGCTGTACAAGTCCGGACTCAGATCTCGAGGG
[88 nt withheld, positions 770-857]
