>Addgene plasmid #84358 | mCyRFP1-RhoA | addgene partial sequence | sequence record 165623 | SV40pA-R 5'-GAAATTTGTGATGCTATTGC-3'
ACAAGTTAACAACAACAATTGCATTCATTTTATGTTTCAGGTTCAGGGGGAGGTGTGGGAGGTTTTTTAA
AGCAAGTAAAACCTCTACAAATGTGGTATGGCTGATTATGATCAGTTATCTAGATCCGGTGGATCCTCAC
AAGACAAGGCACCCAGATTTTTTCTTCCCACGTCT
[543 nt withheld, positions 176-718]
CCCTCGAGATCTGAGTCCGGACTTGTACAGCTCGTCCATGCCTCCGCCCAGGTTGGAGTATCTGGCCACA
GCGTGCTCGTACTGCTCGACGTAGGTCTCGTTGTCGGCCTCCTTGATTCTT
